>Addgene plasmid #191470 | pFR-mTq2-antiFRET-P2A-CH-GECO2.1 | addgene full sequence | sequence record 377511 | Addgene NGS Result
ACGAGTTCTTCTGAGCGGGACTCTGGGGTTCGAAATGACCGACCAAGCGACGCCCAACCTGCCATCACGA
GATTTCGATTCCACCGCCGCCTTCTATGAAAGGTTGGGCTTCGGAATCGTTTTCCGGGACGCCGGCTGGA
TGATCCTCCAGCGCGGGGATCTCATGCTGGAGTTCTTCGCCCACCCTAGGGGGAGGCTAACTGAAACACG
GAAGGAGACAATACCGGAAGGAACCCGCGCTATGACGGCAATAAAAAGACAGAATAAAACGCACGGTGTT
GGGTCGTTTGTTCATAAACGCGGGGTTCGGTCCCAGGGCTGGCACTCTGTCGATACCCCACCGAGACCCC
ATTGGGGCCAATACGCCCGCGTTTCTTCCTTTTCCCCACCCCACCCCCCAAGTTCGGGTGAAGGCCCAGG
GCTCGCAGCCAACGTCGGGGCGGCAGGCCCTGCCATAGCCTCAGGTTACTCATATATACTTTAGATTGAT
TTAAAACTTCATTTTTAATTTAAAAGGATCTAGGTGAAGATCCTTTTTGATAATCTCATGACCAAAATCC
CTTAACGTGAGTTTTCGTTCCACTGAGCGTCAGACCCCGTAGAAAAGATCAAAGGATCTTCTTGAGATCC
TTTTTTTCTGCGCGTAATCTGCTGCTTGCAAACAAAAAAACCACCGCTACCAGCGGTGGTTTGTTTGCCG
GATCAAGAGCTACCAACTCTTTTTCCGAAGGTAACTGGCTTCAGCAGAGCGCAGATACCAAATACTGTTC
TTCTAGTGTAGCCGTAGTTAGGCCACCACTTCAAGAACTCTGTAGCACCGCCTACATACCTCGCTCTGCT
AATCCTGTTACCAGTGGCTGCTGCCAGTGGCGATAAGTCGTGTCTTACCGGGTTGGACTCAAGACGATAG
TTACCGGATAAGGCGCAGCGGTCGGGCTGAACGGGGGGTTCGTGCACACAGCCCAGCTTGGAGCGAACGA
CCTACACCGAACTGAGATACCTACAGCGTGAGCTATGAGAAAGCGCCACGCTTCCCGAAGGGAGAAAGGC
GGACAGGTATCCGGTAAGCGGCAGGGTCGGAACAGGAGAGCGCACGAGGGAGCTTCCAGGGGGAAACGCC
TGGTATCTTTATAGTCCTGTCGGGTTTCGCCACCTCTGACTTGAGCGTCGATTTTTGTGATGCTCGTCAG
GGGGGCGGAGCCTATGGAAAAACGCCAGCAACGCGGCCTTTTTACGGTTCCTGGCCTTTTGCTGGCCTTT
TGCTCACATGTTCTTTCCTGCGTTATCCCCTGAGGCCGGCCTATTAATAGTAATCAATTACGGGGTCATT
AGTTCATAGCCCATATATGGAGTTCCGCGTTACATAACTTACGGTAAATGGCCCGCCTGGCTGACCGCCC
AACGACCCCCGCCCATTGACGTCAATAATGACGTATGTTCCCATAGTAACGCCAATAGGGACTTTCCATT
GACGTCAATGGGTGGAGTATTTACGGTAAACTGCCCACTTGGCAGTACATCAAGTGTATCATATGCCAAG
TCCGCCCCCTATTGACGTCAATGACGGTAAATGGCCCGCCTGGCATTATGCCCAGTACATGACCTTACGG
GACTTTCCTACTTGGCAGTACATCTACGTATTAGTCATCGCTATTACCATGCTGATGCGGTTTTGGCAGT
ACACCAATGGGCGTGGATAGCGGTTTGACTCACGGGGATTTCCAAGTCTCCACCCCATTGACGTCAATGG
GAGTTTGTTTTGGCACCAAAATCAACGGGACTTTCCAAAATGTCGTAATAACCCCGCCCCGTTGACGCAA
ATGGGCGGTAGGCGTGTACGGTGGGAGGTCTATATAAGCAGACGTCGTTTAGTGAACCGTCAGATCACTA
GATGCTTTATTGCGGTAGTTTATCACAGTTAAATTGCTAACGCCAGTCTCGAACTTAACGTGCAGAAGTT
GGTCGTGAGGCACTGGGCAGGTAAGTATCGGGCCCTTTGTGCGGGGGGAGCGGCTCGGGGCTGTCCGCGG
GGGGACGGCTGCCTTCGGGGGGGACGGGGCAGGGCGGGGTTCGGCTTCTGGCGTGTGACCGGCGGCTCTA
GAGCCTCTGCTAACCATGTTCATGCCTTCTTCTTTTTCCTACAGCTCCTGGGCAACGTGCTGGTTATTGT
GCTGTCTCATCATTTTGGCAAAGAATTGGATCGGACCGAAATCACCACAATTCAGCAAATTGTGAACATC
ATCACGTTCATCTTTCCCTGGTTGCCAAAGGCCCATTTTCCTGTCAGTAACGAGAAGGTCGCGAATTCAG
GCGCTTTTTAGACTGGTCGTAGGGAGACCACAACGGTTTCCCTCTAGAAATAATTTTGTTTAACTATAAG
AAGGAGATATACCATGCGGGGTTCTCATCATCACCACCATCACAGCAGCGGCCTGGTGCCGCGCGGCAGC
TCGCTAGCGCTGCCGGTCGCCACCATGGTGAGCAAGGGCGAGGAGCTGTTCACCGGGGTGGTGCCCATCC
TGGTCGAGCTGGACGGCGACGTAAACGGCCACAAGTTCAGCGTGTCCGGCGAGGGCGAGGGCGATGCCAC
CTACGGCAAGCTGACCCTGAAGTTCATCTGCACCACCGGCAAGCTGCCCGTGCCCTGGCCCACCCTCGTG
ACCACCCTGTCCTGGGGCGTGCAGTGCTTCGCCCGCTACCCCGACCACATGAAGCAGCACGACTTCTTCA
AGTCCGCCATGCCCGAAGGCTACGTCCAGGAGCGCACCATCTTCTTCAAGGACGACGGCAACTACAAGAC
CCGCGCCGAGGTGAAGTTCGAGGGCGACACCCTGGTGAACCGCATCGAGCTGAAGGGCATCGACTTCAAG
GAGGACGGCAACATCCTGGGGCACAAGCTGGAGTACAACTACTTTAGCGACAACGTCTATATCACCGCCG
ACAAGCAGAAGAACGGCATCAAGGCCAACTTCAAGATCCGCCACAACATCGAGGACGGCGGCGTGCAGCT
CGCCGACCACTACCAGCAGAACACCCCCATCGGCGACGGCCCCGTGCTGCTGCCCGACAACCACTACCTG
AGCACCCAGTCCAAGCTGAGCAAAGACCCCAACGAGAAGCGCGATCACATGGTCCTGCTGGAGTTCGTGA
CCGCCGCCGGGATCACTCTCGGCATGGACGAGCTGTACAAGTCGACCAGATCTCTGGCCGAGGCGGCAGC
TAAGGAGGCCGCGGCGAAGGAGGCAGCCGCGAAAGAAGCAGCCGCAAAGGAAGCGGCCGCCAAGGCTGCT
GCAAGATCTCTCGGATCGGGTGCTACTAACTTCAGCCTGCTGAAGCAGGCTGGAGACGTGGAGGAGAACC
CTGGACCTTCGCTAGCGCTGGATCCCGCCACAATGGTCGACTCATCACGTCGTAAGTGGAATAAGGCAGG
TCATGCAGTCAGAGCTATAGGTCGGCTGAGCTCACTTGAGTCGCTGCTGTCCACCGAGCGGCTTTACCCC
GAGGACGGCGCTCTGAAGGGCGAGATCAAGCAGAGGCTGAAGCTGAAGGACGGCGGCCACTACGCCGCCG
AGGTCAAGACCACCTACAAGGCCAAGAAGCCCGTGCAGCTGCCCGACGCCTACATCGTCGACATCAAGTT
GGACATCGTGTCCCACAACGAGGACTACACCATCGTGGAACAGTACGAACGCGCCGAGGGCCGCCACTCC
ACCGGCGGCATGGACGAGCTGTACAAGGGTGGCACTGGCGGTTCCATGGTGAGCAAGGGCGTGGAGGATA
ACATGGCCTTCATCAAGGAGTTCATGCGCTTCAAGGTGCACATGGAGGGCTCCGTCAACGGCCACGAGTT
CGAGATCGAGGGCGAGGGCGAGGGCCGCCCCTACGAGGGCACCCAGACCGCCAAGCTGAAGGTGACCAAG
GGTGGCCCCCTGCCCTTCGCCTGGGACATCCTGTCCCCTCAGTTCATGTACGGCTCCAAGGCCTACATTA
AGCACCCAGCCGACATCCCCGACTACTGGAAGCTGTCCTTCCCCGAGGGCTTCAAGTGGGAGCGCGTGAT
GAACTTCGAGGACGGAGGTGTGGTGACCGTGACCCAGGACTCCTCCCTGCAGGACGGCGAGTTCATCTAC
AAGGTGAAGCTGCGCGGCACCAACTTCCCCTCCAACGGCCCCGTAATGCAGAAGAAGACCATGGGCTGGC
TGGGCGGTACGCGTGACCAACTGACTGAAGAGCAGATCGCAGAATTTAAAGAGGCTTTCTCCCTATTTGA
CAAGGGCGGGGCTGGGACGATAACAACCAAGGAGCTGGGGACGGTGATGCGGTCTCTGGGGCAGAACCCC
ACAGAAGCAGAGCTGCAGGACATGATCAATGAAGTAGATGCCGACGGTGACGGCACATTAGACTTCCCTG
AGTTCCTGACGATGATGGCAAGAAAAATGAATGACTCAGACAGTGAAGAGGAAATTAGAGAAGCGTTCCG
TGTGTTTGATAAGGACGGCAATGGCTACATCGGCGCAGCAGAGCTTCGCCACGTGATGACAAACCTTGGA
GAGAAGTTAACAGATGAAGAGGTTGATGAAATGATCAGGGTAGCAGACATCGATGGGGATGGTCAGGTAA
ACTACGAAGAGTTTGTACAAATGATGACAGCGAAGTAGAAGCTTGTGATTAACCTCAGGTGCAGGCTGCC
TATCAGAAGGTGGTGGCTGGTGTGGCCAATGCCCTGGCTCACAAATACCACTGAGATCGATCTTTTTCCC
TCTGCCAAAAATTATGGGGACATCATGAAGCCCCTTGAGCATCTGACTTCTGGCTAATAAAGGAAATTTA
TTTTCATTGCAATAGTGTGTTGGAATTTTTTGTGTCTCTCACTCGGAAGGACATATGGGAGGGCAAATCA
TTTAAAACATCAGAATGAGTATTTGGTTTAGAGTTTGGCAACATATGCCCATATGTAACTAGCATAACCC
CTTGGGGCCTCTAAACGGGTCTTGAGGGGTTTTTTGCTGAAAGCATGCTCGGGGAAATGTGCGCGGAACC
CCTATTTGTTTATTTTTCTAAATACATTCAAATATGTATCCGCTCATGAGACAATAACCCTGATAAATGC
TTCAATAATATTGAAAAAGGAAGAGTCCTGAGGCGGAAAGAACCAGCTGTGGAATGTGTGTCAGTTAGGG
TGTGGAAAGTCCCCAGGCTCCCCAGCAGGCAGAAGTATGCAAAGCATGCATCTCAATTAGTCAGCAACCA
TAGTCCCGCCCCTAACTCCGCCCATCCCGCCCCTAACTCCGCCCAGTTCCGCCCATTCTCCGCCCCATGG
CTGACTAATTTTTTTTATTTATGCAGAGGCCGAGGCCGCCTCGGCCTCTGAGCTATTCCAGAAGTAGTGA
GGAGGCTTTTTTGGAGGCCTAGGCTTTTGCAAAGATCGATCAAGAGACAGGATGAGGATCGTTTCGCATG
ATTGAACAAGATGGATTGCACGCAGGTTCTCCGGCCGCTTGGGTGGAGAGGCTATTCGGCTATGACTGGG
CACAACAGACAATCGGCTGCTCTGATGCCGCCGTGTTCCGGCTGTCAGCGCAGGGGCGCCCGGTTCTTTT
TGTCAAGACCGACCTGTCCGGTGCCCTGAATGAACTGCAAGACGAGGCAGCGCGGCTATCGTGGCTGGCC
ACGACGGGCGTTCCTTGCGCAGCTGTGCTCGACGTTGTCACTGAAGCGGGAAGGGACTGGCTGCTATTGG
GCGAAGTGCCGGGGCAGGATCTCCTGTCATCTCACCTTGCTCCTGCCGAGAAAGTATCCATCATGGCTGA
TGCAATGCGGCGGCTGCATACGCTTGATCCGGCTACCTGCCCATTCGACCACCAAGCGAAACATCGCATC
GAGCGAGCACGTACTCGGATGGAAGCCGGTCTTGTCGATCAGGATGATCTGGACGAAGAGCATCAGGGGC
TCGCGCCAGCCGAACTGTTCGCCAGGCTCAAGGCGAGCATGCCCGACGGCGAGGATCTCGTCGTGACCCA
TGGCGATGCCTGCTTGCCGAATATCATGGTGGAAAATGGCCGCTTTTCTGGATTCATCGACTGTGGCCGG
CTGGGTGTGGCGGACCGCTATCAGGACATAGCGTTGGCTACCCGTGATATTGCTGAAGAGCTTGGCGGCG
AATGGGCTGACCGCTTCCTCGTGCTTTACGGTATCGCCGCTCCCGATTCGCAGCGCATCGCCTTCTATCG
CCTTCTTG
Features (pLannotate 1.2.2; 19 found; start..end, strand, type, name):
     35..187     +  CDS            ble (fragment): BLE_KLEPN - Experimental evidence at protein level: Swiss-Prot protein existence level 1. Binding protein with a strong affinity to the bleomycin family of antibiotics. Binds to CL990; an antimitotic-antibiotic compound. From Klebsiella pneumoniae.
    246..293     +  polyA_signal   HSV TK poly(A) signal: herpes simplex virus thymidine kinase polyadenylation signal (Cole and Stacy, 1985)
    384..400     -  polyA_signal   bGH poly(A) signal (fragment): bovine growth hormone polyadenylation signal
    622..1210    +  rep_origin     ori: high-copy-number ColE1/pMB1/pBR322/pUC origin of replication
   1302..1661    +  enhancer       CMV enhancer (fragment): human cytomegalovirus immediate early enhancer
   1663..1862    +  promoter       CMV promoter: human cytomegalovirus (CMV) immediate early promoter
   2014..2144    +  intron         chimeric intron (fragment): chimera between introns from chicken β-actin and rabbit β-globin
   2213..2331    +  promoter       rhaB promoter: promoter of the E. coli rhaBAD operon, conferring tight induction with L-rhamnose and repression with D-glucose in the presence of RhaR and RhaS (Giacalone et al., 2006)
   2433..2450    +  CDS            thrombin site: thrombin recognition and cleavage site
   2475..3191    +  CDS            mTurquoise2: mTurquoise2 is a basic (constitutively fluorescent) cyan fluorescent protein published in 2012, derived from Aequorea victoria. It is reported to be a rapidly-maturing monomer with very low acid sensitivity.
   3408..3464    +  CDS            calmodulin-binding peptide: calmodulin-binding peptide from avian smooth muscle myosin light chain kinase
   3480..4277    +  CDS            RRvT (fragment): RRvT is a basic (constitutively fluorescent) red fluorescent protein published in 2016, derived from Discosoma sp.. It has very low acid sensitivity.
   4214..4656    +  CDS            calmodulin (fragment): calcium-binding protein
   4673..4741    +  CDS            HBB (fragment): HBB_PONPY - Experimental evidence at transcript level: Swiss-Prot protein existence level 2. Involved in oxygen transport from the lung to the various peripheral tissues. From Pongo pygmaeus (Bornean orangutan).
   4816..4871    +  polyA_signal   β-globin poly(A) signal: rabbit β-globin polyadenylation signal (Gil and Proudfoot, 1987)
   4959..5006    +  terminator     T7 terminator: transcription terminator for bacteriophage T7 RNA polymerase
   5032..5136    +  promoter       AmpR promoter: bla
   5205..5415    +  promoter       SV40 promoter: SV40 early promoter
   5458..14      +  CDS            NeoR/KanR (across the origin): aminoglycoside phosphotransferase from Tn5; aph(3')-II (or nptII); confers resistance to neomycin, kanamycin, and G418 (Geneticin®)
