[The description below was written by a language model from this plasmid's Addgene catalogue record and pLannotate feature annotations shown in this document.]
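Description:
pFR-mTq2-antiFRET-P2A-CH-GECO2.1 is a 6.2 kb dual-host expression plasmid built on the pFR backbone, which allows the same open reading frame to be expressed in both mammalian cells and bacteria. It replicates in E. coli from a high-copy ColE1/pUC-type origin. Selection uses a Tn5 NeoR/KanR cassette placed behind both the bacterial AmpR (bla) promoter and the SV40 early promoter, so it confers kanamycin resistance in bacteria and could in principle support G418 selection in mammalian cells. An HSV TK polyadenylation signal follows this cassette. The short ble and bGH poly(A) fragments annotated nearby appear to be backbone remnants.

The expression unit stacks two promoter systems upstream of the coding sequence. A CMV enhancer/promoter with a chimeric β-actin/β-globin intron fragment drives mammalian transcription, and an L-rhamnose-inducible rhaB promoter drives bacterial expression. Correspondingly, the cassette ends with a rabbit β-globin poly(A) signal and a T7 terminator. According to the record, the coding region is a His-tagged mTurquoise2 (preceded by an annotated thrombin site), an "antiFRET" linker and a P2A peptide, followed by CH-GECO2.1 cloned between BamHI and HindIII. The His tag, linker and P2A are not individually annotated in the feature table. The sensor shows up there as a calmodulin-binding peptide from myosin light chain kinase, a Discosoma-derived red fluorescent protein domain (matched to RRvT) and calmodulin, the usual architecture of a GECO-type calcium indicator.

P2A-mediated ribosomal skipping in mammalian cells should yield the cyan reference protein and the calcium sensor in roughly equal amounts from one transcript. The plasmid's stated purpose is to compare the intensity of CH-GECO2.1 with that of mTurquoise2, so mTurquoise2 fluorescence normalises for expression level.
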