Addgene plasmid #191470: pFR-mTq2-antiFRET-P2A-CH-GECO2.1
Purpose: Compare the intensity of the genetically encoded calcium sensor (GECI) CH-GECO2.1 to mTurquoise2 fluorescent protein
Depositing lab: Dorus Gadella. Depositing organization: University of Amsterdam. Publication: A green lifetime biosensor for calcium that remains bright over its full dynamic range. van der Linden FH, Thornquist SC, Ter Beek RM, Huijts JY, Hink MA, Gadella TWJ, Maimon G, Goedhart J. eLife. 2025 Dec 19;14:RP105086. doi: 10.7554/eLife.105086. PubMed 41416770.
Backbone
  Vector backbone: pFR
  Vector type: Mammalian Expression, Bacterial Expression
Growth in bacteria
  Bacterial resistance: Kanamycin, 50 μg/mL
  Growth temperature: 37°C
  Growth strain: DH5alpha
  Copy number: High Copy
Gene/Insert
  Gene/Insert name: CH-GECO2.1
  Species: Synthetic
  Tag / fusion protein: His-mTurquoise2-antiFRETlinker-P2A (N terminal on insert)
  Cloning method: Restriction Enzyme; 5′ cloning site BamHI (not destroyed); 3′ cloning site HindIII (not destroyed)
Terms and licenses: Academic/Nonprofit Terms; Industry Terms: Not Available to Industry
How to cite: pFR-mTq2-antiFRET-P2A-CH-GECO2.1 was a gift from Dorus Gadella (Addgene plasmid # 191470 ; http://n2t.net/addgene:191470 ; RRID:Addgene_191470)
